LOCUS       Exported 10859 bp ds-DNA circular SYN 12-MAY-2021
DEFINITION  synthetic circular DNA
ACCESSION   .
VERSION     .
KEYWORDS    E[beta]C
SOURCE      synthetic DNA construct
  ORGANISM  synthetic DNA construct
REFERENCE   1 (bases 1 to 10859)
  AUTHORS   Fuerer C, Nusse R
  TITLE     Lentiviral vectors to probe and manipulate the wnt signaling
            pathway.
  JOURNAL   PLoS One. 2010 . 5(2):e9370.
  PUBMED    20186325
REFERENCE   2 (bases 1 to 10859)
  AUTHORS   .
  TITLE     Direct Submission
  JOURNAL   Exported May 12, 2021 from SnapGene Server 1.1.58
            http://www.snapgene.com
FEATURES             Location/Qualifiers
     source          1..10859
                     /organism="synthetic DNA construct"
                     /mol_type="other DNA"
     primer_bind     50..67
                     /label=L4440
                     /note="L4440 vector, forward primer"
     protein_bind    184..205
                     /label=CAP binding site
                     /bound_moiety="E. coli catabolite activator protein"
                     /note="CAP binding activates transcription in the presence
                     of cAMP."
     promoter        220..250
                     /label=lac promoter
                     /note="promoter for the E. coli lac operon"
     protein_bind    258..274
                     /label=lac operator
                     /bound_moiety="lac repressor encoded by lacI"
                     /note="The lac repressor binds to the lac operator to
                     inhibit transcription in E. coli. This inhibition can be
                     relieved by adding lactose or
                     isopropyl-beta-D-thiogalactopyranoside (IPTG)."
     primer_bind     263..285
                     /label=M13/pUC Reverse
                     /note="In lacZ gene"
     primer_bind     282..298
                     /label=M13 rev
                     /note="common sequencing primer, one of multiple similar
                     variants"
     primer_bind     282..298
                     /label=M13 Reverse
                     /note="In lacZ gene. Also called M13-rev"
     primer_bind     317..337
                     /label=T3
                     /note="T3 promoter, forward primer"
     promoter        319..337
                     /label=T3 promoter
                     /note="promoter for bacteriophage T3 RNA polymerase"
     promoter        365..591
                     /label=RSV promoter
                     /note="Rous sarcoma virus enhancer/promoter"
     LTR             592..772
                     /label=5' LTR (truncated)
                     /note="truncated 5' long terminal repeat (LTR) from HIV-1"
     misc_feature    819..944
                     /label=HIV-1 Psi
                     /note="packaging signal of human immunodeficiency virus
                     type 1"
     misc_feature    1437..1670
                     /label=RRE
                     /note="The Rev response element (RRE) of HIV-1 allows for
                     Rev-dependent mRNA export from the nucleus to the
                     cytoplasm."
     CDS             1855..1899
                     /codon_start=1
                     /product="antigenic peptide corresponding to amino acids
                     655 to 669 of the HIV envelope protein gp41 (Lutje Hulsik
                     et al., 2013)"
                     /label=gp41 peptide
                     /note="recognized by the 2H10 single-chain llama nanobody"
                     /translation="KNEQELLELDKWASL"
     misc_feature    2166..2282
                     /label=cPPT/CTS
                     /note="central polypurine tract and central termination
                     sequence of HIV-1"
     promoter        2318..3496
                     /label=EF-1-alpha promoter
                     /note="strong constitutive promoter for human elongation
                     factor EF-1-alpha"
     intron          2549..3487
                     /label=EF-1-alpha intron A
                     /note="intron upstream of the start codon of human
                     EF-1-alpha"
     primer_bind     3444..3464
                     /label=EF1a-F
                     /note="Human elongation factor-1a promoter, forward primer"
     promoter        3513..3531
                     /label=T7 promoter
                     /note="promoter for bacteriophage T7 RNA polymerase"
     CDS             3657..3692
                     /codon_start=1
                     /product="nanobody epitope tag corresponding to amino acids
                     16-27 of human beta-catenin (Traenkle et al., 2015)"
                     /label=BC2 tag
                     /translation="PDRKAAVSHWQQ"
     primer_bind     complement(6006..6026)
                     /label=pBABE 3'
                     /note="SV40 enhancer, reverse primer for pBABE vectors"
     promoter        6011..6340
                     /label=SV40 promoter
                     /note="SV40 enhancer and early promoter"
     rep_origin      6191..6326
                     /label=SV40 ori
                     /note="SV40 origin of replication"
     CDS             6350..7060
                     /codon_start=1
                     /product="monomeric derivative of DsRed fluorescent protein
                     (Shaner et al., 2004)"
                     /label=mCherry
                     /note="mammalian codon-optimized"
                     /translation="MVSKGEEDNMAIIKEFMRFKVHMEGSVNGHEFEIEGEGEGRPYEG
                     TQTAKLKVTKGGPLPFAWDILSPQFMYGSKAYVKHPADIPDYLKLSFPEGFKWERVMNF
                     EDGGVVTVTQDSSLQDGEFIYKVKLRGTNFPSDGPVMQKKTMGWEASSERMYPEDGALK
                     GEIKQRLKLKDGGHYDAEVKTTYKAKKPVQLPGAYNVNIKLDITSHNEDYTIVEQYERA
                     EGRHSTGGMDELYK"
     primer_bind     complement(6495..6513)
                     /label=mCherry-R
                     /note="mCherry, reverse primer"
     primer_bind     6763..6782
                     /label=mCherry-F
                     /note="mCherry, forward primer"
     misc_feature    7067..7655
                     /label=WPRE
                     /note="woodchuck hepatitis virus posttranscriptional
                     regulatory element"
     primer_bind     complement(7120..7140)
                     /label=WPRE-R
                     /note="WPRE, reverse primer"
     CDS             complement(7538..7549)
                     /codon_start=1
                     /product="Factor Xa recognition and cleavage site"
                     /label=Factor Xa site
                     /translation="IEGR"
     LTR             7742..7975
                     /label=3' LTR (Delta-U3)
                     /note="self-inactivating 3' long terminal repeat (LTR) from
                     HIV-1"
     polyA_signal    8047..8168
                     /label=SV40 poly(A) signal
                     /note="SV40 polyadenylation signal"
     primer_bind     complement(8084..8103)
                     /label=SV40pA-R
                     /note="SV40 polyA, reverse primer"
     primer_bind     8138..8157
                     /label=EBV-rev
                     /note="SV40 polyA terminator, reverse primer"
     rep_origin      8208..8343
                     /label=SV40 ori
                     /note="SV40 origin of replication"
     promoter        complement(8364..8382)
                     /label=T7 promoter
                     /note="promoter for bacteriophage T7 RNA polymerase"
     primer_bind     complement(8392..8409)
                     /label=M13 Forward
                     /note="In lacZ gene. Also called M13-F20 or M13 (-21)
                     Forward"
     primer_bind     complement(8392..8408)
                     /label=M13 fwd
                     /note="common sequencing primer, one of multiple similar
                     variants"
     primer_bind     complement(8401..8423)
                     /label=M13/pUC Forward
                     /note="In lacZ gene"
     rep_origin      8550..9005
                     /direction=RIGHT
                     /label=f1 ori
                     /note="f1 bacteriophage origin of replication; arrow
                     indicates direction of (+) strand synthesis"
     primer_bind     complement(8637..8656)
                     /label=F1ori-R
                     /note="F1 origin, reverse primer"
     primer_bind     8847..8868
                     /label=F1ori-F
                     /note="F1 origin, forward primer"
     promoter        9031..9135
                     /gene="bla"
                     /label=AmpR promoter
     CDS             9136..9996
                     /codon_start=1
                     /gene="bla"
                     /product="beta-lactamase"
                     /label=AmpR
                     /note="confers resistance to ampicillin, carbenicillin, and
                     related antibiotics"
                     /translation="MSIQHFRVALIPFFAAFCLPVFAHPETLVKVKDAEDQLGARVGYI
                     ELDLNSGKILESFRPEERFPMMSTFKVLLCGAVLSRIDAGQEQLGRRIHYSQNDLVEYS
                     PVTEKHLTDGMTVRELCSAAITMSDNTAANLLLTTIGGPKELTAFLHNMGDHVTRLDRW
                     EPELNEAIPNDERDTTMPVAMATTLRKLLTGELLTLASRQQLIDWMEADKVAGPLLRSA
                     LPAGWFIADKSGAGERGSRGIIAALGPDGKPSRIVVIYTTGSQATMDERNRQIAEIGAS
                     LIKHW"
     primer_bind     complement(9354..9373)
                     /label=Amp-R
                     /note="Ampicillin resistance gene, reverse primer"
     rep_origin      10167..10755
                     /direction=RIGHT
                     /label=ori
                     /note="high-copy-number ColE1/pMB1/pBR322/pUC origin of
                     replication"
     primer_bind     10656..10675
                     /label=pBR322ori-F
                     /note="pBR322 origin, forward primer"
ORIGIN
        1 cgcctttgag tgagctgata ccgctcgccg cagccgaacg accgagcgca gcgagtcagt
       61 gagcgaggaa gcggaagagc gcccaatacg caaaccgcct ctccccgcgc gttggccgat
      121 tcattaatgc agctggcacg acaggtttcc cgactggaaa gcgggcagtg agcgcaacgc
      181 aattaatgtg agttagctca ctcattaggc accccaggct ttacacttta tgcttccggc
      241 tcgtatgttg tgtggaattg tgagcggata acaatttcac acaggaaaca gctatgacca
      301 tgattacgcc aagcgcgcaa ttaaccctca ctaaagggaa caaaagctgg agctgcaagc
      361 ttaatgtagt cttatgcaat actcttgtag tcttgcaaca tggtaacgat gagttagcaa
      421 catgccttac aaggagagaa aaagcaccgt gcatgccgat tggtggaagt aaggtggtac
      481 gatcgtgcct tattaggaag gcaacagacg ggtctgacat ggattggacg aaccactgaa
      541 ttgccgcatt gcagagatat tgtatttaag tgcctagctc gatacataaa cgggtctctc
      601 tggttagacc agatctgagc ctgggagctc tctggctaac tagggaaccc actgcttaag
      661 cctcaataaa gcttgccttg agtgcttcaa gtagtgtgtg cccgtctgtt gtgtgactct
      721 ggtaactaga gatccctcag acccttttag tcagtgtgga aaatctctag cagtggcgcc
      781 cgaacaggga cttgaaagcg aaagggaaac cagaggagct ctctcgacgc aggactcggc
      841 ttgctgaagc gcgcacggca agaggcgagg ggcggcgact ggtgagtacg ccaaaaattt
      901 tgactagcgg aggctagaag gagagagatg ggtgcgagag cgtcagtatt aagcggggga
      961 gaattagatc gcgatgggaa aaaattcggt taaggccagg gggaaagaaa aaatataaat
     1021 taaaacatat agtatgggca agcagggagc tagaacgatt cgcagttaat cctggcctgt
     1081 tagaaacatc agaaggctgt agacaaatac tgggacagct acaaccatcc cttcagacag
     1141 gatcagaaga acttagatca ttatataata cagtagcaac cctctattgt gtgcatcaaa
     1201 ggatagagat aaaagacacc aaggaagctt tagacaagat agaggaagag caaaacaaaa
     1261 gtaagaccac cgcacagcaa gcggccgctg atcttcagac ctggaggagg agatatgagg
     1321 gacaattgga gaagtgaatt atataaatat aaagtagtaa aaattgaacc attaggagta
     1381 gcacccacca aggcaaagag aagagtggtg cagagagaaa aaagagcagt gggaatagga
     1441 gctttgttcc ttgggttctt gggagcagca ggaagcacta tgggcgcagc gtcaatgacg
     1501 ctgacggtac aggccagaca attattgtct ggtatagtgc agcagcagaa caatttgctg
     1561 agggctattg aggcgcaaca gcatctgttg caactcacag tctggggcat caagcagctc
     1621 caggcaagaa tcctggctgt ggaaagatac ctaaaggatc aacagctcct ggggatttgg
     1681 ggttgctctg gaaaactcat ttgcaccact gctgtgcctt ggaatgctag ttggagtaat
     1741 aaatctctgg aacagatttg gaatcacacg acctggatgg agtgggacag agaaattaac
     1801 aattacacaa gcttaataca ctccttaatt gaagaatcgc aaaaccagca agaaaagaat
     1861 gaacaagaat tattggaatt agataaatgg gcaagtttgt ggaattggtt taacataaca
     1921 aattggctgt ggtatataaa attattcata atgatagtag gaggcttggt aggtttaaga
     1981 atagtttttg ctgtactttc tatagtgaat agagttaggc agggatattc accattatcg
     2041 tttcagaccc acctcccaac cccgagggga cccgacaggc ccgaaggaat agaagaagaa
     2101 ggtggagaga gagacagaga cagatccatt cgattagtga acggatctcg acggtatcgg
     2161 ttaactttta aaagaaaagg ggggattggg gggtacagtg caggggaaag aatagtagac
     2221 ataatagcaa cagacataca aactaaagaa ttacaaaaac aaattacaaa attcaaaatt
     2281 ttatcggacc ttctaggtct tgaaaggagt gggaattggc tccggtgccc gtcagtgggc
     2341 agagcgcaca tcgcccacag tccccgagaa gttgggggga ggggtcggca attgaaccgg
     2401 tgcctagaga aggtggcgcg gggtaaactg ggaaagtgat gtcgtgtact ggctccgcct
     2461 ttttcccgag ggtgggggag aaccgtatat aagtgcagta gtcgccgtga acgttctttt
     2521 tcgcaacggg tttgccgcca gaacacaggt aagtgccgtg tgtggttccc gcgggcctgg
     2581 cctctttacg ggttatggcc cttgcgtgcc ttgaattact tccacctggc tgcagtacgt
     2641 gattcttgat cccgagcttc gggttggaag tgggtgggag agttcgaggc cttgcgctta
     2701 aggagcccct tcgcctcgtg cttgagttga ggcctggcct gggcgctggg gccgccgcgt
     2761 gcgaatctgg tggcaccttc gcgcctgtct cgctgctttc gataagtctc tagccattta
     2821 aaatttttga tgacctgctg cgacgctttt tttctggcaa gatagtcttg taaatgcggg
     2881 ccaagatctg cacactggta tttcggtttt tggggccgcg ggcggcgacg gggcccgtgc
     2941 gtcccagcgc acatgttcgg cgaggcgggg cctgcgagcg cggccaccga gaatcggacg
     3001 ggggtagtct caagctggcc ggcctgctct ggtgcctggc ctcgcgccgc cgtgtatcgc
     3061 cccgccctgg gcggcaaggc tggcccggtc ggcaccagtt gcgtgagcgg aaagatggcc
     3121 gcttcccggc cctgctgcag ggagctcaaa atggaggacg cggcgctcgg gagagcgggc
     3181 gggtgagtca cccacacaaa ggaaaagggc ctttccgtcc tcagccgtcg cttcatgtga
     3241 ctccacggag taccgggcgc cgtccaggca cctcgattag ttctcgagct tttggagtac
     3301 gtcgtcttta ggttgggggg aggggtttta tgcgatggag tttccccaca ctgagtgggt
     3361 ggagactgaa gttaggccag cttggcactt gatgtaattc tccttggaat ttgccctttt
     3421 tgagtttgga tcttggttca ttctcaagcc tcagacagtg gttcaaagtt tttttcttcc
     3481 atttcaggtg tcgtgaggaa ttagcttggt actaatacga ctcactatag ggagacccaa
     3541 gctggctagg taagcttggt accgagctcg gatccactag tccagtgtgg tggaattctg
     3601 cagataacac catggctact caagctgacc tgatggagtt ggacatggcc atggagccgg
     3661 acagaaaagc tgctgtcagc cactggcagc agcagtctta cttggatgct ggaatccatg
     3721 ctggtgccac cgccacagct cctgccctga gtggcaaggg caaccctgag gaagaagatg
     3781 ttgacacctc ccaagtcctt tatgaatggg agcaaggctt ttcccagtcc ttcacgcaag
     3841 agcaagtagc tgatattgac gggcagtatg caatgactag ggctcagagg gtccgagctg
     3901 ccatgttccc tgagacgcta gatgagggca tgcagatccc atccacgcag tttgacgctg
     3961 ctcatcccac taatgtccag cgcttggctg aaccatcaca gatgttgaaa nnnnnnnnnn
     4021 nnnnnnnnnn nnnnnnnnnn nnnnnnnnnn nnnnnnnnnn nnnnnnnnnn nnnnnnnnnn
     4081 nnnnnnnnnn nnnnnnnnnn nnnnnnnnnn nnnnnnnnnn nnnnnnnnnn nnnnnnnnnn
     4141 nnnnnnnnnn nnnnnnnnnn nnnnnnnnnn nnnnnnnnnn nnnnnnnnnn nnnnnnnnnn
     4201 nnnnnnnnnn nnnnnnnnnn nnnnnnnnnn nnnnnnnnnn nnnnnnnnnn nnnnnnnnnn
     4261 nnnnnnnnnn nnnnnnnnnn nnnnnnnnnn nnnnnnnnnn nnnnnnnnnn nnnnnnnnnn
     4321 nnnnnnnnnn nnnnnnnnnn nnnnnnnnnn nnnnnnnnnn nnnnnnnnnn nnnnnnnnnn
     4381 nnnnnnnnnn nnnnnnnnnn nnnnnnnnnn nnnnnnnnnn nnnnnnnnnn nnnnnnnnnn
     4441 nnnnnnnnnn nnnnnnnnnn nnnnnnnnnn nnnnnnnnnn nnnnnnnnnn nnnnnnnnnn
     4501 nnnnnnnnnn nnnnnnnnnn nnnnnnnnnn nnnnnnnnnn nnnnnnnnnn nnnnnnnnnn
     4561 nnnnnnnnnn nnnnnnnnnn nnnnnnnnnn nnnnnnnnnn nnnnnnnnnn nnnnnnnnnn
     4621 nnnnnnnnnn nnnnnnnnnn nnnnnnnnnn nnnnnnnnnn nnnnnnnnnn nnnnnnnnnn
     4681 nnnnnnnnnn nnnnnnnnnn nnnnnnnnnn nnnnnnnnnn nnnnnnnnnn nnnnnnnnnn
     4741 nnnnnnnnnn nnnnnnnnnn nnnnnnnnnn nnnnnnnnnn nnnnnnnnnn nnnnnnnnnn
     4801 nnnnnnnnnn nnnnnnnnnn nnnnnnnnnn nnnnnnnnnn nnnnnnnnnn nnnnnnnnnn
     4861 nnnnnnnnnn nnnnnnnnnn nnnnnnnnnn nnnnnnnnnn nnnnnnnnnn nnnnnnnnnn
     4921 nnnnnnnnnn nnnnnnnnnn nnnnnnnnnn nnnnnnnnnn nnnnnnnnnn nnnnnnnnnn
     4981 nnnnnnnnnn nnnnnnnnnn nnnnnnnnnn nnnnnnnnnn nnnnnnnnnn nnnnnnnnnn
     5041 nnnnnnnnnn nnnnnnnnnn nnnnnnnnnn nnnnnnnnnn nnnnnnnnnn nnnnnnnnnn
     5101 nnnnnnnnnn nnnnnnnnnn nnnnnnnnnn nnnnnnnnnn nnnnnnnnnn nnnnnnnnnn
     5161 nnnnnnnnnn nnnnnnnnnn nnnnnnnnnn nnnnnnnnnn nnnnnnnnnn nnnnnnnnnn
     5221 nnnnnnnnnn nnnnnnnnnn nnnnnnnnnn nnnnnnnnnn nnnnnnnnnn nnnnnnnnnn
     5281 nnnnnnnnnn nnnnnnnnnn nnnnnnnnnn nnnnnnnnnn nnnnnnnnnn nnnnnnnnnn
     5341 nnnnnnnnnn nnnnnnnnnn nnnnnnnnnn nnnnnnnnnn nnnnnnnnnn nnnnnnnnnn
     5401 nnnnnnnnnn nnnnnnnnnn nnnnnnnnnn nnnnnnnnnn nnnnnnnnnn nnnnnnnnnn
     5461 nnnnnnnnnn nnnnnnnnnn nnnnnnnnnn nnnnnnnnnn nnnnnnnnnn nnnnnnnnnn
     5521 nnnnnnnnnn nnnnnnnnnn nnnnnnnnnn nnnnnnnnnn nnnnnnnnnn nnnnnnnnnn
     5581 nnnnnnnnnn nnnnnnnnnn nnnnnnnnnn nnnnnnnnnn nnnnaagcgg ctttcagtcg
     5641 agctgaccag ttccctcttc aggacagagc caatggcttg gaatgagact gcagatcttg
     5701 gactggacat tggtgcccag ggagaagccc ttggatatcg ccaggatgat cccagctacc
     5761 gttcttttca ctctggtgga tacggccagg atgccttggg gatggaccct atgatggagc
     5821 atgagatggg tggccaccac cctggtgctg actatccagt tgatgggctg cctgatctgg
     5881 gacacgccca ggacctcatg gatgggctgc ccccaggtga tagcaatcag ctggcctggt
     5941 ttgatactga cctgtaatct agaggatccg gactagttaa cgcgtcgacc agtggtcgac
     6001 cctgtggaat gtgtgtcagt tagggtgtgg aaagtcccca ggctccccag caggcagaag
     6061 tatgcaaagc atgcatctca attagtcagc aaccaggtgt ggaaagtccc caggctcccc
     6121 agcaggcaga agtatgcaaa gcatgcatct caattagtca gcaaccatag tcccgcccct
     6181 aactccgccc atcccgcccc taactccgcc cagttccgcc cattctccgc cccatggctg
     6241 actaattttt tttatttatg cagaggccga ggccgcctcg gcctctgagc tattccagaa
     6301 gtagtgagga ggcttttttg gaggcctagg cttttgcaaa aagcttacca tggtgagcaa
     6361 gggcgaggag gataacatgg ccatcatcaa ggagttcatg cgcttcaagg tgcacatgga
     6421 gggctccgtg aacggccacg agttcgagat cgagggcgag ggcgagggcc gcccctacga
     6481 gggcacccag accgccaagc tgaaggtgac caagggtggc cccctgccct tcgcctggga
     6541 catcctgtcc cctcagttca tgtacggctc caaggcctac gtgaagcacc ccgccgacat
     6601 ccccgactac ttgaagctgt ccttccccga gggcttcaag tgggagcgcg tgatgaactt
     6661 cgaggacggc ggcgtggtga ccgtgaccca ggactcctcc ctgcaggacg gcgagttcat
     6721 ctacaaggtg aagctgcgcg gcaccaactt cccctccgac ggccccgtaa tgcagaagaa
     6781 gaccatgggc tgggaggcct cctccgagcg gatgtacccc gaggacggcg ccctgaaggg
     6841 cgagatcaag cagaggctga agctgaagga cggcggccac tacgacgctg aggtcaagac
     6901 cacctacaag gccaagaagc ccgtgcagct gcccggcgcc tacaacgtca acatcaagtt
     6961 ggacatcacc tcccacaacg aggactacac catcgtggaa cagtacgaac gcgccgaggg
     7021 ccgccactcc accggcggca tggacgagct gtacaagtaa gtcgacaatc aacctctgga
     7081 ttacaaaatt tgtgaaagat tgactggtat tcttaactat gttgctcctt ttacgctatg
     7141 tggatacgct gctttaatgc ctttgtatca tgctattgct tcccgtatgg ctttcatttt
     7201 ctcctccttg tataaatcct ggttgctgtc tctttatgag gagttgtggc ccgttgtcag
     7261 gcaacgtggc gtggtgtgca ctgtgtttgc tgacgcaacc cccactggtt ggggcattgc
     7321 caccacctgt cagctccttt ccgggacttt cgctttcccc ctccctattg ccacggcgga
     7381 actcatcgcc gcctgccttg cccgctgctg gacaggggct cggctgttgg gcactgacaa
     7441 ttccgtggtg ttgtcgggga agctgacgtc ctttccatgg ctgctcgcct gtgttgccac
     7501 ctggattctg cgcgggacgt ccttctgcta cgtcccttcg gccctcaatc cagcggacct
     7561 tccttcccgc ggcctgctgc cggctctgcg gcctcttccg cgtcttcgcc ttcgccctca
     7621 gacgagtcgg atctcccttt gggccgcctc cccgcctgga attcgagctc ggtaccttta
     7681 agaccaatga cttacaaggc agctgtagat cttagccact ttttaaaaga aaagggggga
     7741 ctggaagggc taattcactc ccaacgaaga caagatctgc tttttgcttg tactgggtct
     7801 ctctggttag accagatctg agcctgggag ctctctggct aactagggaa cccactgctt
     7861 aagcctcaat aaagcttgcc ttgagtgctt caagtagtgt gtgcccgtct gttgtgtgac
     7921 tctggtaact agagatccct cagacccttt tagtcagtgt ggaaaatctc tagcagtagt
     7981 agttcatgtc atcttattat tcagtattta taacttgcaa agaaatgaat atcagagagt
     8041 gagaggaact tgtttattgc agcttataat ggttacaaat aaagcaatag catcacaaat
     8101 ttcacaaata aagcattttt ttcactgcat tctagttgtg gtttgtccaa actcatcaat
     8161 gtatcttatc atgtctggct ctagctatcc cgcccctaac tccgcccatc ccgcccctaa
     8221 ctccgcccag ttccgcccat tctccgcccc atggctgact aatttttttt atttatgcag
     8281 aggccgaggc cgcctcggcc tctgagctat tccagaagta gtgaggaggc ttttttggag
     8341 gcctagggac gtacccaatt cgccctatag tgagtcgtat tacgcgcgct cactggccgt
     8401 cgttttacaa cgtcgtgact gggaaaaccc tggcgttacc caacttaatc gccttgcagc
     8461 acatccccct ttcgccagct ggcgtaatag cgaagaggcc cgcaccgatc gcccttccca
     8521 acagttgcgc agcctgaatg gcgaatgggn nnnnnnnnnn nnnnnnnnnn nnnnnnnnnn
     8581 nnnnnnnnnn nnnnnnnnnn nnnnnnnnnn nnnnnnnnnn nnnnnnnnnn nnnnnnnnnn
     8641 nnnnnnnnnn nnnnnnnnnn nnnnnnnnnn nnncnnnnnn nnnnnnnnnn nnnnnnnnnn
     8701 nnnnnnnnnn nnnnnnnnnn nnnnnnnnnn nnnnnnnnnn nnnnnnnnnn nnnnnnnnnn
     8761 nnnnnannnn nnnnnnnnnn nnnnnnnnnn nnnnnnnnnn nnnnnnnnnn nnnnnccttt
     8821 gacgttggag tccacgttct ttaatagtgg actcttgttc caaactggaa caacactcaa
     8881 ccctatctcg gtctattctt ttgatttata agggattttg ccgatttcgg cctattggtt
     8941 aaaaaatgag ctgatttaac aaaaatttaa cgcgaatttt aacaaaatat taacgcttac
     9001 aatttaggtg gcacttttcg gggaaatgtg cgcggaaccc ctatttgttt atttttctaa
     9061 atacattcaa atatgtatcc gctcatgaga caataaccct gataaatgct tcaataatat
     9121 tgaaaaagga agagtatgag tattcaacat ttccgtgtcg cccttattcc cttttttgcg
     9181 gcattttgcc ttcctgtttt tgctcaccca gaaacgctgg tgaaagtaaa agatgctgaa
     9241 gatcagttgg gtgcacgagt gggttacatc gaactggatc tcaacagcgg taagatcctt
     9301 gagagttttc gccccgaaga acgttttcca atgatgagca cttttaaagt tctgctatgt
     9361 ggcgcggtat tatcccgtat tgacgccggg caagagcaac tcggtcgccg catacactat
     9421 tctcagaatg acttggttga gtactcacca gtcacagaaa agcatcttac ggatggcatg
     9481 acagtaagag aattatgcag tgctgccata accatgagtg ataacactgc ggccaactta
     9541 cttctgacaa cgatcggagg accgaaggag ctaaccgctt ttttgcacaa catgggggat
     9601 catgtaactc gccttgatcg ttgggaaccg gagctgaatg aagccatacc aaacgacgag
     9661 cgtgacacca cgatgcctgt agcaatggca acaacgttgc gcaaactatt aactggcgaa
     9721 ctacttactc tagcttcccg gcaacaatta atagactgga tggaggcgga taaagttgca
     9781 ggaccacttc tgcgctcggc ccttccggct ggctggttta ttgctgataa atctggagcc
     9841 ggtgagcgtg ggtctcgcgg tatcattgca gcactggggc cagatggtaa gccctcccgt
     9901 atcgtagtta tctacacgac ggggagtcag gcaactatgg atgaacgaaa tagacagatc
     9961 gctgagatag gtgcctcact gattaagcat tggtaactgt cagaccaagt ttactcatat
    10021 atactttaga ttgatttaaa acttcatttt taatttaaaa ggatctaggt gaagatcctt
    10081 tttgataatc tcatgaccaa aatcccttaa cgtgagtttt cgttccactg agcgtcagac
    10141 cccgtagaaa agatcaaagg atcttcttga gatccttttt ttctgcgcgt aatctgctgc
    10201 ttgcaaacaa aaaaaccacc gctaccagcg gtggtttgtt tgccggatca agagctacca
    10261 actctttttc cgaaggtaac tggcttcagc agagcgcaga taccaaatac tgttcttcta
    10321 gtgtagccgt agttaggcca ccacttcaag aactctgtag caccgcctac atacctcgct
    10381 ctgctaatcc tgttaccagt ggctgctgcc agtggcgata agtcgtgtct taccgggttg
    10441 gactcaagac gatagttacc ggataaggcg cagcggtcgg gctgaacggg gggttcgtgc
    10501 acacagccca gcttggagcg aacgacctac accgaactga gatacctaca gcgtgagcta
    10561 tgagaaagcg ccacgcttcc cgaagggaga aaggcggaca ggtatccggt aagcggcagg
    10621 gtcggaacag gagagcgcac gagggagctt ccagggggaa acgcctggta tctttatagt
    10681 cctgtcgggt ttcgccacct ctgacttgag cgtcgatttt tgtgatgctc gtcagggggg
    10741 cggagcctat ggaaaaacgc cagcaacgcg gcctttttac ggttcctggc cttttgctgg
    10801 ccttttgctc acatgttctt tcctgcgtta tcccctgatt ctgtggataa ccgtattac
//
