[The description below was written by a language model from this plasmid's Addgene catalogue record and the feature table of its GenBank file.]
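Description:
E[beta]C is a self-inactivating HIV-1-based lentiviral transfer vector built on the pRRLSIN.cPPT.PGK-GFP.WPRE backbone, in which the original expression cassette has been replaced by a two-promoter insert of about 4.8 kb, giving a plasmid of roughly 10.9 kb. It is maintained in E. coli through a high-copy ColE1/pUC-type origin with ampicillin resistance (bla), and it also carries an f1 origin. The viral portion has a chimeric RSV promoter fused to a truncated 5' LTR, which drives genomic RNA production in packaging cells. This is followed by the Psi packaging signal, the Rev response element for nuclear export of unspliced RNA, and the cPPT/CTS. A WPRE that boosts transcript expression and a U3-deleted 3' LTR that silences LTR promoter activity after integration lie downstream of the payload. The depositor states that a second-generation packaging system is required.

The payload consists of the human EF-1-alpha promoter with its first intron driving mouse beta-catenin (Ctnnb1) carrying S33A, S37A, T41A and S45A substitutions. These remove the residues listed as GSK-3beta phosphorylation sites, so the protein is expected to escape phosphorylation-dependent degradation and constitutively activate Wnt/beta-catenin signalling. The feature table does not annotate the beta-catenin coding sequence as a whole. The "BC2 tag" it marks is probably just the native beta-catenin N-terminal segment from which that epitope derives, not an added tag. Downstream, an SV40 enhancer/early promoter independently drives mCherry, which serves as the fluorescent marker for transduced cells; there is no mammalian drug selection. The construct belongs to a set of lentiviral tools for probing and manipulating the Wnt pathway, here by stable, ligand-independent pathway activation.
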