Addgene plasmid #24312: E[beta]C
Depositing lab: Roel Nusse. Depositing organization: Stanford University. Publication: Lentiviral vectors to probe and manipulate the wnt signaling pathway. Fuerer C, Nusse R. PLoS One. 2010 . 5(2):e9370. 10.1371/journal.pone.0009370 PubMed 20186325.
Backbone
  Vector backbone: pRRLSIN.cPPT.PGK-GFP.WPRE
  Backbone manufacturer: Naldini/Trono (Addgene #12252)
  Backbone size w/o insert (bp): 6074
  Vector type: Lentiviral
  Selectable markers: mCherry
Growth in bacteria
  Bacterial resistance: Ampicillin, 100 μg/mL
  Growth temperature: 37°C
  Growth strain: Stbl3
  Copy number: High Copy
Gene/Insert
  Gene/Insert name: EF1alpha-betacatenin(deltaGSK) // SV40-mCherry (alt name: Ctnnb1)
  Species: M. musculus (mouse)
  Insert size (bp): 4773
  Mutation: Sites phosphorylated by GSK-3beta have been mutated. S33A, S37A, T41A, S45A
  GenBank ID: NM_007614
  Entrez Gene: Ctnnb1 (a.k.a. Bfc, Catnb, Mesc)
  Cloning method: Restriction Enzyme; 5′ cloning site ClaI (vec) and AvaII (insert) (destroyed during cloning); 3′ cloning site SalI (not destroyed)
  Sequencing primers: 5′ GGCCCGAAGGAATAGAAG; 3′ AACGGGCCACAACTCCTC
Resource information
  A portion of this plasmid was derived from a plasmid made by: Beta-catenin(∆GSK) was obtained from Amanda Mikels)
Terms and licenses: Academic/Nonprofit Terms; Industry Terms: Not Available to Industry
Depositor comments: This plasmid requires a 2nd generation lentiviral packaging system.
How to cite: E[beta]C was a gift from Roel Nusse (Addgene plasmid # 24312 ; http://n2t.net/addgene:24312 ; RRID:Addgene_24312)
