>Addgene plasmid #24312 | E[beta]C | addgene partial sequence | sequence record 30068 | 24312 with EF-1a-F
GAGGATTAGCTTGGTACTAATACGACTCACTATAGGGAGACCCAAGCTGGCTAGGTAAGCTTGGTACCGA
GCTCGGATCCACTAGTCCAGTGTGGTGGAATTCTGCAGATAACACCATGGCTACTCAAGCTGACCTGATG
GAGTTGGACATGGCCATGGAGCCGGACAGAAAAGCTGCTGTCAGCCACTGGCAGCAGCAGTCTTACTTGG
ATGCTGGAATCCATGCTGGTGCCACCGCCACAGCTCCTGCCCTGAGTGGCAAGGGCAACCCTGAGGAAGA
AGATGTTGACACCTCCCAAGTCCTTTATGAATGGGAGCAAGGCTTTTCCCAGTCCTTCACGCAAGAGCAA
GTAGCTGATATTGACGGGCAGTATGCAATGACTAGGGCTCAGAGGGTCCGAGCTGCCATGTTCCCTGAGA
CGCTAGATGAGGGCATGCAGATCCCATCCACGCAGTTTGACGCTGCTCATCCCACTAATGTCCAGCGCTT
GGCTGAACCATCACAGATGTTGAAA
[176 nt withheld, positions 516-691]
