>Addgene plasmid #24312 | E[beta]C | addgene partial sequence | sequence record 96987 | pBABE3 5'-ACCCTAACTGACACACATTCC-3'
TCCGGATCCTCTAGATTACAGGTCAGTATCAAACCAGGCCAGCTGATTGCTATCACCTGGGGGCAGCCCA
TCCATGAGGTCCTGGGCGTGTCCCAGATCAGGCAGCCCATCAACTGGATAGTCAGCACCAGGGTGGTGGC
CACCCATCTCATGCTCCATCATAGGGTCCATCCCCAAGGCATCCTGGCCGTATCCACCAGAGTGAAAAGA
ACGGTAGCTGGGATCATCCTGGCGATATCCAAGGGCTTCTCCCTGGGCACCAATGTCCAGTCCAAGATCT
GCAGTCTCATTCCAAGCCATTGGCTCTGTCCTGAAGAGGGAACTGGTCAGCTCGACTGAAAGCCGCTT
[191 nt withheld, positions 349-539]
