>Addgene plasmid #24312 | E[beta]C | addgene partial sequence | sequence record 96990 | WPRE-R 5'-CATAGCGTAAAAGGAGCAACA-3'
TTTTGTAATCCAGAGGTTGATTGTCGACTTACATTGTACAGCTCGTCCATGCCGCCGGTGGAGTGGCGGC
CCTCGGCGCGTTCGTACTGTTCCACGATGGTGTAGTCCTCGTTGTGGGAGGTGATGTCCAACTTGATGTT
GACGTTGTAGGCGCCGGGCAGCTGCACGGGCTTCTTGGCCTTGTAGGTGGTCTTGACCTCAGCGTCGTAG
TGGCCGCCGTCCTTCAGCTTCAGCCTCTGCTTGATCTCGCCCTTCAGGGCGCCGTCCTCGGGGTACATCC
GCTCGGAGGAGGCCTCCCAGCCCATGGTCTTCTTCTGCATTACGGGGCCGTCGGAGGGGAAGTTGGTGCC
GCGCAGCTTCACCTTGTAGATGAACTCGCCGTCCTGCAGGGAGGAGTCCTGGGTCACGGTCACCACGCCG
CCGTCCTCGAAGTTCATCACGCGCTCCCACTTGAAGCCCTCGGGGAAGGACAGCTTCAAGTAGTCGGGGA
TGTCGGCGGGGTGCTTCACGCA
